>Addgene plasmid #25211 | HUWE1 | depositor partial sequence | sequence record 11685 | Author sequence
CTGGAGCGTTTAGATGAGGGGCTCCGGAAAGAAGACATGGCTGTGCATGTCCGTCGTGACCATGTGTTTG
AAGACTCCTATCGTGAGCTGCATCGCAAATCCCCCGAAGAAATGAAGAATCGATTGTATATAGTATTTGA
AGGAGAAGAAGGGCAGGATGCTGGCGGGCTCCTGCGGGAGTGGTATATGATCATCTCTCGAGAGATGTTT
AACCCTATGTATGCCTTGTTCCGTACCTCACCTGGTGATCGAGTCACCTACACCATCAATCCATCTTCCC
ACTGCAACCCCAACCACCTCAGCTACTTCAAGTTTGTCGGACGCATTGTGGCCAAAGCTGTATATGACAA
CCGTCTTCTGGAGTGCTACTTTACTCGATCCTTTTACAAACACATCTTGGGCAAGTCAGTCAGATATACA
GATATGGAGAGTGAAGATTACCACTTCTACCAAGGTCTGGTTTATCTGCTGGAAAATGATGTCTCCACAC
TAGGCTATGACCTCACCTTCAGCACTGAGGTCCAAGAGTTTGGAGTTTGTGAAGTTCGTGACCTCAAACC
CAATGGGGCCAACATCTTGGTAACAGAGGAGAATAAGAAGGAGTATGTACACCTGGTATGCCAGATGAGA
ATGACAGGAGCCATCCGCAAGCAGTTGGCGGCTTTCTTAGAAGGCTTCTATGAGATCATTCCAAAGCGCC
TCATTTCCATCTTCACTGAGCAGGAGTTAGAGCTGCTTATATCAGGACTGCCCACCATTGACATCGATGA
TCTGAAATCCAACACTGAATACCACAAGTACCAGTCCAACTCTATTCAGATCCAGTGGTTCTGGAGAGCA
TTGCGTTCTTTCGATCAAGCTGACCGTGCCAAGTTCCTCCAGTTTGTCACGGGTACTTCCAAGGTACCCC
TGCAAGGCTTTGCTGCCCTCGAAGGCATGAATGGCATTCAGAAGTTTCAGATCCATCGAGATGACAGGTC
CACAGATCGCCTGCCTTCAGCTCACACATGTTTTAATCAGCTGGATCTGCCTGCCTATGAGAGCTTTGAG
AAGCTCCGCCACATGCTACTGTTGGCTATCCAGGAGTGCTCTGAAGGCTTTGGGCTGGCC
