>Addgene plasmid #25211 | HUWE1 | addgene partial sequence | sequence record 31291 | 25211 with T7
TTTGTTTAACTTTAAGAAGGAGATATACCATGCATCATCATCATCATCACAGCAGCGGCAGAGAAAACTT
GTATTTCCAGGGCGAGCGTTTAGATGAGGGGCTCCGGAAAGAAGACATGGCTGTGCATGTCCGTCGTGAC
CATGTGTTTGAAGACTCCTATCGTGAGCTGCATCGCAAATCCCCCGAAGAAATGAAGAATCGATTGTATA
TAGTATTTGAAGGAGAAGAAGGGCAGGATGCTGGCGGGCTCCTGCGGGAGTGGTATATGATCATCTCTCG
AGAGATGTTTAACCCTATGTATGCCTTGTTCCGTACCTCACCTGGTGATCGAGTCACCTACACCATCAAT
CCATCTTCCCACTGCAACCCCAACCACCTCAGCTACTTCAAGTTTGTCGGACGCATTGTGGCCAAAGCTG
TATATGACAACCGTCTTCTGGAGTGCTACTTTACTCGATCCTTTTACAAACACATCTTGGGCAAGTCAGT
CAGATATACAGATATGGAGAGTGAAGATTACCACTTCTACCAAGGTCTGGTTTATCTGCTGGAAAATGAT
GTCTCCACACTAGGCTATGACCTCACCTTCAGCACTGAGGTCCAAGAGTTTGGAGTTTGTGAAGTTCGTG
ACCTCAAACCCAATGGGGCCAACATCTTGGTAACAGAGGAGAATAAGAAGGAGTATGTACACCTGGTATG
CCAGATGAGAATGACAGGAGCCATCCGCAAGCAGTTGGCGGCTTTCTTAGAAGGCTTCTATGAGATCATT
CCAAAGCGCCTCATTTCCATCTTCACTGAGCAGGAGTTAGAGCTGCTTATATCAGGACTGCCCACCATTG
ACATCGATGATCTGAAATCCAACACTGAATACCACAAGTACCAGTCCAACTCTATTCAGA
