[The description below was written by a language model from this plasmid's Addgene catalogue record.]
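Description:
HUWE1 is a bacterial expression plasmid built on the pET28-MHL backbone from the Structural Genomics Consortium, made to produce a fragment of the human E3 ubiquitin ligase HUWE1 (also known as Mule, ARF-BP1, HECTH9, LASU1 and URE-B1) for structure determination. It is selected with kanamycin and is recorded as low copy. The backbone is listed at 7325 bp without insert. The record includes no feature table, so the origin of replication and other backbone elements are not explicitly documented.

The insert is about 1110 bp of human sequence. Its name, huwe1.4005.4374, appears to denote residues 4005 to 4374 of the protein, which fits the insert length and corresponds to the C-terminal HECT domain noted in the record. HECT domains are the catalytic modules of this ligase family: they accept ubiquitin from an E2 enzyme onto an active-site cysteine before transferring it to substrate. The construct is therefore deliberately not the full open reading frame, as the catalogue entry itself cautions. The fragment carries an N-terminal His tag, which allows purification of the recombinant protein by immobilised metal affinity chromatography.

The promoter is not stated outright, but the listed T7 and T7-terminator sequencing primers are consistent with the T7 promoter/terminator cassette typical of pET vectors. Expression from such a cassette requires a host supplying T7 RNA polymerase, whereas the listed DH5alpha strain serves for propagation. The insert was introduced by restriction enzyme cloning. Depositor comments link the construct to a deposited crystal structure of the HUWE1 HECT domain. This makes it suited to producing the domain for crystallography, biochemical ubiquitination assays or related structural work.
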