Addgene plasmid #25211: HUWE1
Purpose: Bacterial expression for structure determination; may not be full ORF
Depositing lab: Cheryl Arrowsmith. Depositing organization: University of Toronto.
Backbone
  Vector backbone: pET28-MHL
  Backbone manufacturer: SGC
  Backbone size w/o insert (bp): 7325
  Vector type: Bacterial Expression
Growth in bacteria
  Bacterial resistance: Kanamycin, 50 μg/mL
  Growth temperature: 37°C
  Growth strain: DH5alpha
  Copy number: Low Copy
Gene/Insert
  Gene/Insert name: huwe1.4005.4374 (alt names: PDB: 3G1N; Huwe1, Mule, ARF-BP1)
  Species: H. sapiens (human)
  Insert size (bp): 1110
  Mutation: HECT domain
  GenBank ID: NM_031407
  Entrez Gene: HUWE1 (a.k.a. ARF-BP1, HECTH9, HSPC272, Ib772, LASU1, MRXST, MULE, URE-B1, UREB1)
  Tag / fusion protein: His (N terminal on insert)
  Cloning method: Restriction Enzyme
  Sequencing primers: 5′ T7; 3′ T7-term
Terms and licenses: Academic/Nonprofit Terms; Industry Terms: Not Available to Industry
Depositor comments: PDB: 3G1N. http://www.thesgc.org/structures/3G1N/
How to cite: HUWE1 was a gift from Cheryl Arrowsmith (Addgene plasmid # 25211 ; http://n2t.net/addgene:25211 ; RRID:Addgene_25211)
